Addgene plasmid #171049: pTopo RE2 Donor pLox hPGK-Puro pA pLox
Purpose: Donor template for CRISPR/Cas9 targeting of TERT RE2
Depositing lab: Agnel Sfeir. Depositing organization: NYU Grossman School of Medicine. Publication: Alternative splicing is a developmental switch for hTERT expression. Penev A, Bazley A, Shen M, Boeke JD, Savage SA, Sfeir A. Mol Cell. 2021 Apr 6. pii: S1097-2765(21)00228-8. doi: 10.1016/j.molcel.2021.03.033. PubMed 33852895.
Backbone
  Vector backbone: pTopo pLox hPGK-Puro pA pLox
  Vector type: Mammalian Expression, Cre/Lox
Growth in bacteria
  Bacterial resistance: Kanamycin, 50 μg/mL
  Growth temperature: 37°C
  Growth strain: DH5alpha
  Copy number: High Copy
Gene/Insert
  Gene/Insert name: Puromycin
  Species: H. sapiens (human)
  Cloning method: Unknown
  Sequencing primers: 5′ ATTCTACCGGGTAGGGGAGGC
Terms and licenses: Academic/Nonprofit Terms; Industry Terms: Not Available to Industry
How to cite: pTopo RE2 Donor pLox hPGK-Puro pA pLox was a gift from Agnel Sfeir (Addgene plasmid # 171049 ; http://n2t.net/addgene:171049 ; RRID:Addgene_171049)
