[The description below was written by a language model from this plasmid's Addgene catalogue record and pLannotate feature annotations shown in this document.]
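Description:
pTopo RE2 Donor pLox hPGK-Puro pA pLox is a homology-directed repair donor plasmid built in a TOPO-type bacterial cloning backbone, intended as the template for CRISPR/Cas9 targeting of the RE2 element of the human TERT locus. It replicates in E. coli from a high-copy ColE1/pUC origin and is selected with kanamycin through the Tn5-derived NeoR/KanR gene. The backbone also carries a BleoR (Zeocin) marker and the usual TOPO vector remnants: the lac promoter/operator and CAP site, lacZα and ccdB fragments split by the cloned insert, and flanking SP6 and T7 promoters.

The annotated payload is a floxed selection cassette. A PGK promoter drives the puromycin N-acetyltransferase gene, followed by an SV40 polyadenylation signal, and the whole unit is bracketed by two loxP sites in the same orientation. The construct name calls the promoter human PGK, whereas the automated annotation matched it in two fragments to the mouse PGK promoter, so its species origin is ambiguous from the record. Unannotated stretches of roughly 600 bp lie between the SP6 promoter and the upstream loxP, and between the downstream loxP and the T7 promoter. These are positioned as expected for TERT homology arms carrying the RE2 region, although the feature table does not identify them and the record does not state what sequence change is introduced.

In use, the donor would be delivered with Cas9 and a guide RNA so that the cassette integrates at TERT, letting edited human cells be enriched with puromycin. Later Cre expression would excise the promoter, marker and poly(A) signal, leaving a single loxP site at the modified locus.
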