Features (pLannotate 1.2.2; 20 found; start..end, strand, type, name):
    153..752     +  CDS            PuroR (fragment): puromycin N-acetyltransferase; pac from Streptomyces; confers resistance to puromycin
    761..882     +  polyA_signal   SV40 poly(A) signal: SV40 polyadenylation signal
    890..923     +  protein_bind   loxP: Cre-mediated recombination occurs in the 8-bp core sequence (GCATACAT). Cre recombinase
   1570..1588    -  promoter       T7 promoter: promoter for bacteriophage T7 RNA polymerase
   1591..1738    +  CDS            lacZα (fragment): LacZα fragment of β-galactosidase; lacZ fragment
   1748..2051    +  CDS            ccdB (fragment): CcdB, a bacterial toxin that poisons DNA gyrase; ccdB; Plasmids containing the ccdB gene cannot be propagated in standard E. coli strains.
   2099..2368    +  CDS            tnpA (fragment): TN5P_ECOLX - Also known as tnp. Experimental evidence at protein level: Swiss-Prot protein existence level 1. Mediates transposition of transposon Tn5 by a 'cut and paste' mechanism. First, the monomeric transposase binds the 19 bp inverted DNA repeats flanking the transposon. Then, dimerization of the DNA- bound transposase creates a synaptic DNA complex. After nicking of the first DNA strand, excision of the transposon proceeds through a series of intermediates. The transposase then mediates the insertion of the transposon at a new site by strand transfer. The activity of the wild- type tran
   2400..3194    +  CDS            NeoR/KanR: aminoglycoside phosphotransferase from Tn5; aph(3')-II (or nptII); confers resistance to neomycin, kanamycin, and G418 (Geneticin®)
   3215..3265    -  misc_feature   bom (fragment): basis of mobility region from pBR322
   3292..3380    +  promoter       AmpR promoter (fragment): bla
   3400..3774    +  CDS            BleoR: antibiotic-binding protein; Sh ble from Streptoalloteichus hindustanus; confers resistance to bleomycin, phleomycin, and Zeocin™
   3912..4500    +  rep_origin     ori: high-copy-number ColE1/pMB1/pBR322/pUC origin of replication
   4683..4775    +  CDS            lacI (fragment): lac repressor; lacI; The lac repressor binds to the lac operator to inhibit transcription in E. coli. This inhibition can be relieved by adding lactose or isopropyl-β-D-thiogalactopyranoside (IPTG).
   4788..4809    +  protein_bind   CAP binding site: CAP binding activates transcription in the presence of cAMP. E. coli catabolite activator protein
   4824..4854    +  promoter       lac promoter: promoter for the E. coli lac operon
   4862..4878    +  protein_bind   lac operator: The lac repressor binds to the lac operator to inhibit transcription in E. coli. This inhibition can be relieved by adding lactose or isopropyl-β-D-thiogalactopyranoside (IPTG). lac repressor encoded by lacI
   4920..4938    +  promoter       SP6 promoter: promoter for bacteriophage SP6 RNA polymerase
   5561..5594    +  protein_bind   loxP: Cre-mediated recombination occurs in the 8-bp core sequence (GCATACAT). Cre recombinase
   5604..5950    +  promoter       PGK promoter (fragment): mouse phosphoglycerate kinase 1 promoter
   5943..113     +  promoter       PGK promoter (fragment) (across the origin): mouse phosphoglycerate kinase 1 promoter
>Addgene plasmid #171049 | pTopo RE2 Donor pLox hPGK-Puro pA pLox | addgene full sequence | sequence record 337579 | Addgene NGS Result
GGCTCAGGGGCGGGGCGGGCGCCCGAAGGTCCTCCGGAGGCCCGGCATTCTGCACGCTTCAAAAGCGCAC
GTCTGCCGCGCTGTTCTCCTCTTCCTCATCTCCGGGCCTTTCGACCTGCATCCATCTAGATCTCGAGCAG
CTGAAGCTTACCATGACCGAGTACAAGCCCACGGTGCGCCTCGCCACCCGCGACGACGTCCCCAGGGCCG
TACGCACCCTCGCCGCCGCGTTCGCCGACTACCCCGCCACGCGCCACACCGTCGATCCGGACCGCCACAT
CGAGCGGGTCACCGAGCTGCAAGAACTCTTCCTCACGCGCGTCGGGCTCGACATCGGCAAGGTGTGGGTC
GCGGACGACGGCGCCGCGGTGGCGGTCTGGACCACGCCGGAGAGCGTCGAAGCGGGGGCGGTGTTCGCCG
AGATCGGCCCGCGCATGGCCGAGTTGAGCGGTTCCCGGCTGGCCGCGCAGCAACAGATGGAAGGCCTCCT
GGCGCCGCACCGGCCCAAGGAGCCCGCGTGGTTCCTGGCCACCGTCGGCGTCTCGCCCGACCACCAGGGC
AAGGGTCTGGGCAGCGCCGTCGTGCTCCCCGGAGTGGAGGCGGCCGAGCGCGCCGGGGTGCCCGCCTTCC
TGGAAACCTCCGCGCCCCGCAACCTCCCCTTCTACGAGCGGCTCGGCTTCACCGTCACCGCCGACGTCGA
GGTGCCCGAAGGACCGCGCACCTGGTGCATGACCCGCAAGCCCGGTGCCTGAGCGGCCGCAACTTGTTTA
TTGCAGCTTATAATGGTTACAAATAAAGCAATAGCATCACAAATTTCACAAATAAAGCATTTTTTTCACT
GCATTCTAGTTGTGGTTTGTCCAAACTCATCAATGTATCTTAACTAGTGATAACTTCGTATAGCATACAT
TATACGAAGTTATGAATTCTGCAGAATTCGCCCTTAAAAAACTGCAGGACCAAAACCTTTGTCTTTCATG
TGAGTTATCTGTGACTGAAAGCCTTCTTTCTCTCTCCCCTGAGTTACCATTTATGACTAAAACCGTTCTC
TTACTGCCTCTGGGTCATTTTTTACTAAAACCTTTATCACCTGAGCTATCACTTGTGACTGAAAACCTTG
TCCATCACCTGAGCTATTTAGTTTTGATTGAAACATCTTTTCTTTGTCATACCTACAAGAATCATAAATT
ATCCTTTATGACTTGCAGCTTCATCTGTCAATTTAGTTATCATTTATGAGTGAATTCCTTTTATCTTTAT
CAGCTGAGCTATCATATATGGCTGGAAAACTTTCTTCTCTCTCGCCTGAGTTACCTGTAATGGAAGGCTT
CTCTGTATTACTGGACTTATTTACAACTACAGCGTCTGTCTCTCTAGCACTTGAGTTATCATTTATTTAT
GACTGGCCACCCCGCATCTCTCTCACCTGGTATCATTTATGTCTAAAACCTTTCATTCTCTATCAACTGA
ATTATTACTGGAAAATGTCTTTCCCCATCATCTAGTTGTCATTCATGATTCAGACCGTTTTCAGTCACCT
CAGTTCCTTGTGGCTGGGGCCCAATTCGCCCTATAGTGAGTCGTATTACAATTCACTGGCCGTCGTTTTA
CAACGTCGTGACTGGGAAAACCCTGGCGTTACCCAACTTAATCGCCTTGCAGCACATCCCCCTTTCGCCA
GCTGGCGTAATAGCGAAGAGGCCCGCACCGATCGCCCTTCCCAACAGTTGCGCAGCCTATACGTACGGCA
GTTTAAGGTTTACACCTATAAAAGAGAGAGCCGTTATCGTCTGTTTGTGGATGTACAGAGTGATATTATT
GACACGCCGGGGCGACGGATGGTGATCCCCCTGGCCAGTGCACGTCTGCTGTCAGATAAAGTCTCCCGTG
AACTTTACCCGGTGGTGCATATCGGGGATGAAAGCTGGCGCATGATGACCACCGATATGGCCAGTGTGCC
GGTCTCCGTTATCGGGGAAGAAGTGGCTGATCTCAGCCACCGCGAAAATGACATCAAAAACGCCATTAAC
CTGATGTTCTGGGGAATATAAATGTCAGGCATGAGATTATCAAAAAGGATCTTCACCTAGATCCTTTTCA
CGTAGAAAGCCAGTCCGCAGAAACGGTGCTGACCCCGGATGAATGTCAGCTACTGGGCTATCTGGACAAG
GGAAAACGCAAGCGCAAAGAGAAAGCAGGTAGCTTGCAGTGGGCTTACATGGCGATAGCTAGACTGGGCG
GTTTTATGGACAGCAAGCGAACCGGAATTGCCAGCTGGGGCGCCCTCTGGTAAGGTTGGGAAGCCCTGCA
AAGTAAACTGGATGGCTTTCTTGCCGCCAAGGATCTGATGGCGCAGGGGATCAAGCTCTGATCAAGAGAC
AGGATGAGGATCGTTTCGCATGATTGAACAAGATGGATTGCACGCAGGTTCTCCGGCCGCTTGGGTGGAG
AGGCTATTCGGCTATGACTGGGCACAACAGACAATCGGCTGCTCTGATGCCGCCGTGTTCCGGCTGTCAG
CGCAGGGGCGCCCGGTTCTTTTTGTCAAGACCGACCTGTCCGGTGCCCTGAATGAACTGCAAGACGAGGC
AGCGCGGCTATCGTGGCTGGCCACGACGGGCGTTCCTTGCGCAGCTGTGCTCGACGTTGTCACTGAAGCG
GGAAGGGACTGGCTGCTATTGGGCGAAGTGCCGGGGCAGGATCTCCTGTCATCTCACCTTGCTCCTGCCG
AGAAAGTATCCATCATGGCTGATGCAATGCGGCGGCTGCATACGCTTGATCCGGCTACCTGCCCATTCGA
CCACCAAGCGAAACATCGCATCGAGCGAGCACGTACTCGGATGGAAGCCGGTCTTGTCGATCAGGATGAT
CTGGACGAAGAGCATCAGGGGCTCGCGCCAGCCGAACTGTTCGCCAGGCTCAAGGCGAGCATGCCCGACG
GCGAGGATCTCGTCGTGACCCATGGCGATGCCTGCTTGCCGAATATCATGGTGGAAAATGGCCGCTTTTC
TGGATTCATCGACTGTGGCCGGCTGGGTGTGGCGGACCGCTATCAGGACATAGCGTTGGCTACCCGTGAT
ATTGCTGAAGAGCTTGGCGGCGAATGGGCTGACCGCTTCCTCGTGCTTTACGGTATCGCCGCTCCCGATT
CGCAGCGCATCGCCTTCTATCGCCTTCTTGACGAGTTCTTCTGAATTATTAACGCTTACAATTTCCTGAT
GCGGTATTTTCTCCTTACGCATCTGTGCGGTATTTCACACCGCATCAGGTGGCACTTTTCGGGGAAATGT
GCGCGGAACCCCTATTTGTTTATTTTTCTAAATACATTCAAATATGTATCCGCTCATGAGACAATAACCC
TGATAAATGCTTCAATAATAGCACGTGAGGAGGGCCACCATGGCCAAGTTGACCAGTGCCGTTCCGGTGC
TCACCGCGCGCGACGTCGCCGGAGCGGTCGAGTTCTGGACCGACCGGCTCGGGTTCTCCCGGGACTTCGT
GGAGGACGACTTCGCCGGTGTGGTCCGGGACGACGTGACCCTGTTCATCAGCGCGGTCCAGGACCAGGTG
GTGCCGGACAACACCCTGGCCTGGGTGTGGGTGCGCGGCCTGGACGAGCTGTACGCCGAGTGGTCGGAGG
TCGTGTCCACGAACTTCCGGGACGCCTCCGGGCCGGCCATGACCGAGATCGGCGAGCAGCCGTGGGGGCG
GGAGTTCGCCCTGCGCGACCCGGCCGGCAACTGCGTGCACTTCGTGGCCGAGGAGCAGGACTGACACGTG
CTAAAACTTCATTTTTAATTTAAAAGGATCTAGGTGAAGATCCTTTTTGATAATCTCATGACCAAAATCC
CTTAACGTGAGTTTTCGTTCCACTGAGCGTCAGACCCCGTAGAAAAGATCAAAGGATCTTCTTGAGATCC
TTTTTTTCTGCGCGTAATCTGCTGCTTGCAAACAAAAAAACCACCGCTACCAGCGGTGGTTTGTTTGCCG
GATCAAGAGCTACCAACTCTTTTTCCGAAGGTAACTGGCTTCAGCAGAGCGCAGATACCAAATACTGTTC
TTCTAGTGTAGCCGTAGTTAGGCCACCACTTCAAGAACTCTGTAGCACCGCCTACATACCTCGCTCTGCT
AATCCTGTTACCAGTGGCTGCTGCCAGTGGCGATAAGTCGTGTCTTACCGGGTTGGACTCAAGACGATAG
TTACCGGATAAGGCGCAGCGGTCGGGCTGAACGGGGGGTTCGTGCACACAGCCCAGCTTGGAGCGAACGA
CCTACACCGAACTGAGATACCTACAGCGTGAGCTATGAGAAAGCGCCACGCTTCCCGAAGGGAGAAAGGC
GGACAGGTATCCGGTAAGCGGCAGGGTCGGAACAGGAGAGCGCACGAGGGAGCTTCCAGGGGGAAACGCC
TGGTATCTTTATAGTCCTGTCGGGTTTCGCCACCTCTGACTTGAGCGTCGATTTTTGTGATGCTCGTCAG
GGGGGCGGAGCCTATGGAAAAACGCCAGCAACGCGGCCTTTTTACGGTTCCTGGCCTTTTGCTGGCCTTT
TGCTCACATGTTCTTTCCTGCGTTATCCCCTGATTCTGTGGATAACCGTATTACCGCCTTTGAGTGAGCT
GATACCGCTCGCCGCAGCCGAACGACCGAGCGCAGCGAGTCAGTGAGCGAGGAAGCGGAAGAGCGCCCAA
TACGCAAACCGCCTCTCCCCGCGCGTTGGCCGATTCATTAATGCAGCTGGCACGACAGGTTTCCCGACTG
GAAAGCGGGCAGTGAGCGCAACGCAATTAATGTGAGTTAGCTCACTCATTAGGCACCCCAGGCTTTACAC
TTTATGCTTCCGGCTCGTATGTTGTGTGGAATTGTGAGCGGATAACAATTTCACACAGGAAACAGCTATG
ACCATGATTACGCCAAGCTATTTAGGTGACACTATAGAATACTCAAGCTATGCATCAAGCTTGGTACCTG
ACCACAGAGAGAGATACCTGGTAAACAATGCTGACAGTCACGGAAGGCTGTGGGCGACTGCTGGGCACCC
GTTCCTCAGCGTGGCCTCAGAAGAGCTGCCATCTAGAGCCACGCCTGTGCCCTGTTCCCTCCTGGCCCCT
CCGCCTCCCACTGCAGTCAAGGCCCCATCTGCACCATTTGCCATGACATGCACAGGGTGATCCATACCTT
TCCCACTGTGCCCTGTGGTCACTGGTCAGGGATGAGGTCACGTCCTCAGACCTCAGGGACACAGCTGCTG
AGGTCATGGTCCTTAAGGAAGGCCCTGCCAGAGTGGCCTGGGGATGTCCAGGCAGTTCCAGAAGGAGTCC
AGAGCGGCTGCCCTTGAGAAGGAGATGGGTGTGCCCTGAGGAGGGGCAGGAGAAGGGGGTGCTGGGGGGC
TCTAAGGCAGGGCCAGCCCCCAGGTCCCCAGGCATGGGCCTGAGGACCGGAACCAACTTGCACCCAGGCC
CTCCCAGCCAATGCCCAGCCCCTGGCACTGCTGCCTGTGAGTGAGGACAGTGATGCCGAGCTCGGATCCA
CTAGTAACGGCCGCCAGTGTGCTGGAATTCATAACTTCGTATAGCATACATTATACGAAGTTATCATTCT
ACCGGGTAGGGGAGGCGCTTTTCCCAAGGCAGTCTGGAGCATGCGCTTTAGCAGCCCCGCTGGGCACTTG
GCGCTACACAAGTGGCCTCTGGCCTCGCACACATTCCACATCCACCGGTAGGCGCCAACCGGCTCCGTTC
TTTGGTGGCCCCTTCGCGCCACCTTCTACTCCTCCCCTAGTCAGGAAGTTCCCCCCCGCCCCGCAGCTCG
CGTCGTGCAGGACGTGACAAATGGAAGTAGCACGTCTCACTAGTCTCGTGCAGATGGACAGCACCGCTGA
GCAATGGAAGCGGGTAGGCCTTTGGGGCAGCGGCCAATAGCAGCTTTGCTCCTTCGCTTTCTGGGCTCAG
GGGCG
